>Addgene plasmid #58871 | dTomato_LD 0_CS G_tTA-BFP | depositor full sequence | sequence record 94232 | dTomato_LD 0_CS G_tTA-BFP sequence 8151 bps
GGGCAAAGCCCGGGCGTCGGGCGACCTTTGGTCGCCCGGCCTCAGTGAGCGAGCGAGCGCGCAGAGAGGG
AGTGGCCAACTCCATCACTAGGGGTTCCTTGTAGTTAATGATTAACCCGCCATGCTACTTATCTACGTAG
CCATGCTCTAGGGATCCGGCCAGATATACGCGTTGACATTGATTATTGACTAGTTATTAATAGTAATCAA
TTACGGGGTCATTAGTTCATAGCCCATATATGGAGTTCCGCGTTACATAACTTACGGTAAATGGCCCGCC
TGGCTGACCGCCCAACGACCCCCGCCCATTGACGTCAATAATGACGTATGTTCCCATAGTAACGCCAATA
GGGACTTTCCATTGACGTCAATGGGTGGAGTATTTACGGTAAACTGCCCACTTGGCAGTACATCAAGTGT
ATCATATGCCAAGTACGCCCCCTATTGACGTCAATGACGGTAAATGGCCCGCCTGGCATTATGCCCAGTA
CATGACCTTATGGGACTTTCCTACTTGGCAGTACATCTACGTATTAGTCATCGCTATTACCATGGTGATG
CGGTTTTGGCAGTACATCAATGGGCGTGGATAGCGGTTTGACTCACGGGGATTTCCAAGTCTCCACCCCA
TTGACGTCAATGGGAGTTTGTTTTGGCACCAAAATCAACGGGACTTTCCAAAATGTCGTAACAACTCCGC
CCCATTGACGCAAATGGGCGGTAGGCGTGTACGGTGGGAGGTCTATATAAGCAGAGCTCTCTGGCTAACT
AGAGAACCCACTGCTTACTGGCTTATCGAAATTAATACGACTCACTATAGGGAGACCCAAGCTGGCTAGC
GCCATCATGTGCCGAGCCATCTCTCTTAGGCGCTTGCTGCTGCTGCTGCTGCAGCTGTCACAACTCCTAG
CTGTCACTCAAGGGGTGAGCAAGGGCGAGGAGGTCATCAAAGAGTTCATGCGCTTCAAGGTGCGCATGGA
GGGCTCCATGAACGGCCACGAGTTCGAGATCGAGGGCGAGGGCGAGGGCCGCCCCTACGAGGGCACCCAG
ACCGCCAAGCTGAAGGTGACCAAGGGCGGCCCCCTGCCCTTCGCCTGGGACATCCTGTCCCCCCAGTTCA
TGTACGGCTCCAAGGCGTACGTGAAGCACCCCGCCGACATCCCCGATTACAAGAAGCTGTCCTTCCCCGA
GGGCTTCAAGTGGGAGCGCGTGATGAACTTCGAGGACGGCGGTCTGGTGACCGTGACCCAGGACTCCTCC
CTGCAGGACGGCACGCTGATCTACAAGGTGAAGATGCGCGGCACCAACTTCCCCCCCGACGGCCCCGTAA
TGCAGAAGAAGACCATGGGCTGGGAGGCCTCCACCGAGCGCCTGTACCCCCGCGACGGCGTGCTGAAGGG
CGAGATCCACCAGGCCCTGAAGCTGAAGGACGGCGGCCACTACCTGGTGGAGTTCAAGACCATCTACATG
GCCAAGAAGCCCGTGCAACTGCCCGGCTACTACTACGTGGACACCAAGCTGGACATCACCTCCCACAACG
AGGACTACACCATCGTGGAACAGTACGAGCGCTCCGAGGGCCGCCACCACCTGTTCCTGTACGGCATGGA
CGAGCTGTACAAGAAGCTTTTTTGGGCACTGGTCGTGGTTGCTGGAGTCCTGTTTTGTTATGGCTTGCTA
GTGACAGTGGCTCTTTGTGTTGAAAACCTGTATTTTCAGGGTATGTCTAGATTAGATAAAAGTAAAGTGA
TTAACAGCGCATTAGAGCTGCTTAATGAGGTCGGAATCGAAGGTTTAACAACCCGTAAACTCGCCCAGAA
GCTAGGTGTAGAGCAGCCTACATTGTATTGGCATGTAAAAAATAAGCGGGCTTTGCTCGACGCCTTAGCC
ATTGAGATGTTAGATAGGCACCATACTCACTTTTGCCCTTTAGAAGGGGAAAGCTGGCAAGATTTTTTAC
GTAATAACGCTAAAAGTTTTAGATGTGCTTTACTAAGTCATCGCGATGGAGCAAAAGTACATTTAGGTAC
ACGGCCTACAGAAAAACAGTATGAAACTCTCGAAAATCAATTAGCCTTTTTATGCCAACAAGGTTTTTCA
CTAGAGAATGCATTATATGCACTCAGCGCTGTGGGGCATTTTACTTTAGGTTGCGTATTGGAAGATCAAG
AGCATCAAGTCGCTAAAGAAGAAAGGGAAACACCTACTACTGATAGTATGCCGCCATTATTACGACAAGC
TATCGAATTATTTGATCACCAAGGTGCAGAGCCAGCCTTCTTATTCGGCCTTGAATTGATCATATGCGGA
TTAGAAAAACAACTTAAATGTGAAAGTGGGTCCGCGTACAGCCGCGCGCGTACGAAAAACAATTACGGGT
CTACCATCGAGGGCCTGCTCGATCTCCCGGACGACGACGCCCCCGAAGAGGCGGGGCTGGCGGCTCCGCG
CCTGTCCTTTCTCCCCGCGGGACACACGCGCAGACTGTCGACGGCCCCCCCGACCGATGTCAGCCTGGGG
GACGAGCTCCACTTAGACGGCGAGGACGTGGCGATGGCGCATGCCGACGCGCTAGACGATTTCGATCTGG
ACATGTTGGGGGACGGGGATTCCCCGGGTCCGGGATTTACCCCCCACGACTCCGCCCCCTACGGCGCTCT
GGATATGGCCGACTTCGAGTTTGAGCAGATGTTTACCGATGCCCTTGGAATTGACGAGTACGGTGGAGGT
ACCGGCGGAGGCTCCGGTGGTGGCTCTATGGTGAGCAAGGGCGAGGAGCTGTTCACCGGGGTGGTGCCCA
TCCTGGTCGAGCTGGACGGCGACGTAAACGGCCACAAGTTCAGCGTGAGGGGCGAGGGCGAGGGCGATGC
CACCAACGGCAAGCTGACCCTGAAGTTCATCTGCACCACCGGCAAGCTGCCCGTGCCCTGGCCCACCCTC
GTGACCACCCTGAGCCACGGCGTGCAGTGCTTCGCCCGCTACCCCGACCACATGAAGCAGCACGACTTCT
TCAAGTCCGCCATGCCCGAAGGCTACGTCCAGGAGCGCACCATCTTCTTCAAGGACGACGGCACCTACAA
GACCCGCGCCGAGGTGAAGTTCGAGGGCGACACCCTAGTGAACCGCATCGAGCTGAAGGGCGTCGACTTC
AAGGAGGACGGCAACATCCTGGGGCACAAGCTGGAGTACAACTTCAACAGCCACAACATCTATATCATGG
CCGTCAAGCAGAAGAACGGCATCAAGGTGAACTTCAAGATCCGCCACAACGTGGAGGACGGCAGCGTGCA
GCTCGCCGACCACTACCAGCAGAACACCCCCATCGGCGACGGCCCCGTGCTGCTGCCCGACAGCCACTAC
CTGAGCACCCAGTCCGTGCTGAGCAAAGACCCCAACGAGAAGCGCGATCACATGGTCCTGCTGGAGTTCC
GCACCGCCGCCGGGATCACTCTCGGCATGGACGAGCTGTACAAGTAATAGCGGCCGCCACCGCGGTGGAG
CTGTTTAAACCTCGAGCAATTCACCCCACCAGTGCAGGCTGCCTATCAGAAAGTGGTGGCTGGTGTGGCT
AATGCCCTGGCCCACAAGTATCACTAAGCTCGCTTTCTTGCTGTCCAATTTCTATTAAAGGTTCCTTTGT
TCCCTAAGTCCAACTACTAAACTGGGGATATTATGAAGGGCCTTGAGCATCTGGATTCTGCCTAATAAAA
AACATTTATTTTCATTGCAATGATGTATTTAAATTATTTCTGAATATTTTACTAAAAAGGGAATGTGGGA
GGTCAGTGCATTTAAAACATAAAGAAATGAAGAGCTAGTTCAAACCTTGGGAAAATACACTATATCTTAA
ACTCCATGAAAGAAGGTGAGGCTGCAAACAGTAATGCACATTGGCAACAGCCCCTGATGCCTATGCCTTA
TTCATCCCTCAGAAAAGGATTCAAGTAGAGGCTTGATTTGGAGGTTAAAGTTTTGCTATGCTGTATTTTA
CATTACTTATTGTTTTAGCTGTCCTCATGAATGTCTTTTCACTACCCATTTGCTTATCCTGCATCTCTCA
GCCTTGACTCCACTCAGTTCTCTTGCTTAGAGATACCACCTTTCCCCTGAAGTGTTCCTTCCATGTTTTA
CGGCGAGATGGTTTCTCCTCGCCTGGCCACTCAGCCTTAGTTGTCTCTGTTGTCTTATAGAGGTCTACTT
GAAGAAGGAAAAACAGGGGGCATGGTTTGACTGTCCTGTGAGCCCTTCTTCCCTGCCTCCCCCACTCACA
GTGACCCGGAATCCCTCGACATGGCAGTCTAGAGCATGGCTACGTAGATAAGTAGCATGGCGGGTTAATC
ATTAACTACAAGGAACCCCTAGTGATGGAGTTGGCCACTCCCTCTCTGCGCGCTCGCTCGCTCACTGAGG
CCGGGCGACCAAAGGTCGCCCGACGCCCGGGCTTTGCCCGGGCGGCCTCAGTGAGCGAGCGAGCGCGCCA
GCTGGCGTAATAGCGAAGAGGCCCGCACCGATCGCCCTTCCCAACAGTTGCGCAGCCTGAATGGCGAATG
GAATTCCAGACGATTGAGCGTCAAAATGTAGGTATTTCCATGAGCGTTTTTCCT
[38 nt withheld, positions 4605-4642]
C
[378 nt withheld, positions 4644-5021]
C
[91 nt withheld, positions 5023-5113]
A
[49 nt withheld, positions 5115-5163]
CCTTTGACGTTGGAGTCCACGTTCTTT
[37 nt withheld, positions 5191-5227]
ACCCTATCTCGGTCTATTCTTTTGATTTATAAGGGATTTTGCCGATTTCGGCCTATTGGTTAAAAAATGA
GCTGATTTAACAAAAATTTAACGCGAATTTTAACAAAAT
[37 nt withheld, positions 5337-5373]
T
[100 nt withheld, positions 5375-5474]
CTCAGGCAATGACCTGATAGCCTTTGTAG
[69 nt withheld, positions 5504-5572]
T
[44 nt withheld, positions 5574-5617]
ACCTACACATTACTCA
[44 nt withheld, positions 5634-5677]
TTGCGTTGAAATAAAGGCTTCTCCC
[83 nt withheld, positions 5703-5785]
TTCTTTGCCTTGCCTGTATGATTTATTGGATGTTGGAATTCCTGATGCGGTATTTTCTCCTTACGCATCT
GTGCGGTATTTCACACCGCATATGGTGCACTCTCAGTACAATCTGCTCTGATGCCGCATAGTTAAGCCAG
CCCCGACACCCGCCAACACCCGCTGACGCGCCCTGACGGGCTTGTCTGCTCCCGGCATCCGCTTACAGAC
AAGCTGTGACCGTCTCCGGGAGCTGCATGTGTCAGAGGTTTTCACCGTCATCACCGAAACGCGCGAGACG
AAAGGGCCTCGTGATACGCCTATTTTTATAGGTTAATGTCATGATAATAATGGTTTCTTAGACGTCAGGT
GGCACTTTTCGGGGAAATGTGCGCGGAACCCCTATTTGTTTATTTTTCTAAATACATTCAAATATGTATC
CGCTCATGAGACAATAACCCTGATAAATGCTTCAATAATATTGAAAAAGGAAGAGTATGAGTATTCAACA
TTTCCGTGTCGCCCTTATTCCCTTTTTTGCGGCATTTTGCCTTCCTGTTTTTGCTCACCCAGAAACGCTG
GTGAAAGTAAAAGATGCTGAAGATCAGTTGGGTGCACGAGTGGGTTACATCGAACTGGATCTCAACAGCG
GTAAGATCCTTGAGAGTTTTCGCCCCGAAGAACGTTTTCCAATGATGAGCACTTTTAAAGTTCTGCTATG
TGGCGCGGTATTATCCCGTATTGACGCCGGGCAAGAGCAACTCGGTCGCCGCATACACTATTCTCAGAAT
GACTTGGTTGAGTACTCACCAGTCACAGAAAAGCATCTTACGGATGGCATGACAGTAAGAGAATTATGCA
GTGCTGCCATAACCATGAGTGATAACACTGCGGCCAACTTACTTCTGACAACGATCGGAGGACCGAAGGA
GCTAACCGCTTTTTTGCACAACATGGGGGATCATGTAACTCGCCTTGATCGTTGGGAACCGGAGCTGAAT
GAAGCCATACCAAACGACGAGCGTGACACCACGATGCCTGTAGCAATGGCAACAACGTTGCGCAAACTAT
TAACTGGCGAACTACTTACTCTAGCTTCCCGGCAACAATTAATAGACTGGATGGAGGCGGATAAAGTTGC
AGGACCACTTCTGCGCTCGGCCCTTCCGGCTGGCTGGTTTATTGCTGATAAATCTGGAGCCGGTGAGCGT
GGGTCTCGCGGTATCATTGCAGCACTGGGGCCAGATGGTAAGCCCTCCCGTATCGTAGTTATCTACACGA
CGGGGAGTCAGGCAACTATGGATGAACGAAATAGACAGATCGCTGAGATAGGTGCCTCACTGATTAAGCA
TTGGTAACTGTCAGACCAAGTTTACTCATATATACTTTAGATTGATTTAAAACTTCATTTTTAATTTAAA
AGGATCTAGGTGAAGATCCTTTTTGATAATCTCATGACCAAAATCCCTTAACGTGAGTTTTCGTTCCACT
GAGCGTCAGACCCCGTAGAAAAGATCAAAGGATCTTCTTGAGATCCTTTTTTTCTGCGCGTAATCTGCTG
CTTGCAAACAAAAAAACCACCGCTACCAGCGGTGGTTTGTTTGCCGGATCAAGAGCTACCAACTCTTTTT
CCGAAGGTAACTGGCTTCAGCAGAGCGCAGATACCAAATACTGTCCTTCTAGTGTAGCCGTAGTTAGGCC
ACCACTTCAAGAACTCTGTAGCACCGCCTACATACCTCGCTCTGCTAATCCTGTTACCAGTGGCTGCTGC
CAGTGGCGATAAGTCGTGTCTTACCGGGTTGGACTCAAGACGATAGTTACCGGATAAGGCGCAGCGGTCG
GGCTGAACGGGGGGTTCGTGCACACAGCCCAGCTTGGAGCGAACGACCTACACCGAACTGAGATACCTAC
AGCGTGAGCTATGAGAAAGCGCCACGCTTCCCGAAGGGAGAAAGGCGGACAGGTATCCGGTAAGCGGCAG
GGTCGGAACAGGAGAGCGCACGAGGGAGCTTCCAGGGGGAAACGCCTGGTATCTTTATAGTCCTGTCGGG
TTTCGCCACCTCTGACTTGAGCGTCGATTTTTGTGATGCTCGTCAGGGGGGCGGAGCCTATGGAAAAACG
CCAGCAACGCGGCCTTTTTACGGTTCCTGGCCTTTTGCTGGCCTTTTGCTCACATGTTCTTTCCTGCGTT
ATCCCCTGATTCTGTGGATAACCGTATTACCGCCTTTGAGTGAGCTGATACCGCTCGCCGCAGCCGAACG
ACCGAGCGCAGCGAGTCAGTGAGCGAGGAAGCGGAAGAGCGCCCAATACGCAAACCGCCTCTCCCCGCGC
GTTGGCCGATTCATTAATGCAGCAGCTGCGCGCTCGCTCGCTCACTGAGGCCGCCC
Features (pLannotate 1.2.2; 26 found; start..end, strand, type, name):
    175..554     +  enhancer       CMV enhancer: human cytomegalovirus immediate early enhancer
    555..758     +  promoter       CMV promoter: human cytomegalovirus (CMV) immediate early promoter
    754..787     +  LTR            5' LTR (truncated) (fragment): truncated 5' long terminal repeat (LTR) from HIV-1
    803..821     +  promoter       T7 promoter: promoter for bacteriophage T7 RNA polymerase
    847..924     +  CDS            Cd4 (fragment): CD4_MOUSE - Experimental evidence at protein level: Swiss-Prot protein existence level 1. Integral membrane glycoprotein that plays an essential role in the immune response and serves multiple functions in responses against both external and internal offenses. In T-cells, functions primarily as a coreceptor for MHC class II molecule:peptide complex. The antigens presented by class II peptides are derived from extracellular proteins while class I peptides are derived from cytosolic proteins. Interacts simultaneously with the T-cell receptor (TCR) and the MHC class II presented by antigen presen
    924..1623    +  CDS            dTomato (fragment): dimeric variant of DsRed fluorescent protein (Shaner et al., 2004) mammalian codon-optimized
   1624..1701    +  CDS            Cd28 (fragment): CD28_MOUSE - Experimental evidence at protein level: Swiss-Prot protein existence level 1. Involved in T-cell activation, the induction of cell proliferation and cytokine production and promotion of T-cell survival. Enhances the production of IL4 and IL10 in T-cells in conjunction with TCR/CD3 ligation and CD40L costimulation. From Mus musculus (Mouse).
   1702..1721    +  CDS            TEV site (fragment): tobacco etch virus (TEV) protease recognition and cleavage site
   1723..2343    +  CDS            tetR: TETR2_ECOLX - Experimental evidence at protein level: Swiss-Prot protein existence level 1. TetR is the repressor of the tetracycline resistance element; its N-terminal region forms a helix-turn-helix structure and binds DNA. Binding of tetracycline to TetR reduces the repressor affinity for the tetracycline resistance gene (tetA) promoter operator sites. From Escherichia coli.
   2494..2726    +  CDS            VP16 AD (fragment): transcriptional activation domain of herpes simplex virus protein VP16 (Triezenberg et al., 1988; Cousens et al., 1989); UL48
   2758..3474    +  CDS            EBFP2: EBFP2 is a basic (constitutively fluorescent) blue fluorescent protein published in 2007, derived from Aequorea victoria. It is reported to be a rapidly-maturing monomer with moderate acid sensitivity.
   3479..3502    -  misc_feature   MCS (fragment): pBluescript multiple cloning site
   3517..3594    +  CDS            HBB (fragment): HBB_PONPY - Experimental evidence at transcript level: Swiss-Prot protein existence level 2. Involved in oxygen transport from the lung to the various peripheral tissues. From Pongo pygmaeus (Bornean orangutan).
   3598..3990    +  polyA_signal   β-globin poly(A): human β-globin polyadenylation signal
   4351..4478    +  repeat_region  AAV2 ITR (fragment): inverted terminal repeat of adeno-associated virus serotype 2 inverted
   4476..4548    +  CDS            lacZα (fragment): LacZα fragment of β-galactosidase; lacZ fragment
   4557..4910    +  CDS            M13 gene IV (fragment) (sequence partly withheld): pIV; IV; phage assembly
   4898..5353    +  rep_origin     f1 ori (sequence partly withheld): f1 bacteriophage origin of replication; arrow indicates direction of (+) strand synthesis
   5416..5819    +  CDS            M13 gene II (fragment) (sequence partly withheld): pII; II; replication
   5826..5925    -  misc_feature   bom (fragment): basis of mobility region from pBR322
   6027..6062    -  CDS            rop (fragment): Rop protein, which maintains plasmids at low copy number; rop
   6157..6261    +  promoter       AmpR promoter: bla
   6262..7122    +  CDS            AmpR: β-lactamase; bla; confers resistance to ampicillin, carbenicillin, and related antibiotics
   7293..7881    +  rep_origin     ori: high-copy-number ColE1/pMB1/pBR322/pUC origin of replication
   8064..8118    +  CDS            lacI (fragment): lac repressor; lacI; The lac repressor binds to the lac operator to inhibit transcription in E. coli. This inhibition can be relieved by adding lactose or isopropyl-β-D-thiogalactopyranoside (IPTG).
   8117..99      -  repeat_region  AAV2 ITR (across the origin): inverted terminal repeat of adeno-associated virus serotype 2 inverted
