[The description below was written by a language model from this plasmid's Addgene catalogue record and pLannotate feature annotations shown in this document.]
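Description:
dTomato_LD 0_CS G_tTA-BFP is an 8.15 kb mammalian expression plasmid built on a pAAV backbone. It encodes the "target chain" of a Modular Extracellular Sensor Architecture (MESA) receptor. The expression cassette lies between two AAV2 inverted terminal repeats, so in principle it could be packaged into recombinant AAV, although the record does not say whether it was used that way or simply transfected. In E. coli the plasmid replicates from a high-copy ColE1/pUC-type origin and is selected with ampicillin through the β-lactamase gene. An f1 origin and small remnants of lacZα, lacI, rop and bom are backbone leftovers.

The synthetic 2.6 kb insert sits between NheI and NotI sites. It is driven by the CMV immediate-early enhancer and promoter and terminated by a β-globin polyadenylation signal. The open reading frame is a single fusion protein. A short N-terminal segment matches mouse CD4 and, given its position, is presumably a signal peptide. It is followed by dTomato as the extracellular domain, with no linker domain ("LD 0"), and then a CD28-derived transmembrane segment. Next comes a TEV protease cleavage sequence, designated the "G" variant and described in the record as wild type. The intracellular portion is tTA (TetR fused to the VP16 activation domain) carrying a C-terminal EBFP2 tag.

In the MESA design, the transcription factor remains tethered at the membrane until a partner chain carrying TEV protease is brought close by ectodomain association. dTomato is annotated as a dimeric fluorescent protein, so it may supply that association as a model ectodomain, though the record does not state its role. Cleavage then releases tTA-BFP to activate tetracycline-responsive reporter promoters, while the BFP fusion allows expression and localisation of the chain to be followed. The construct appears to belong to a series that varies linker length and cleavage sequence to tune receptor signalling and background.
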