Addgene plasmid #58871: dTomato_LD 0_CS G_tTA-BFP
Purpose: MESA target chain with dTomato ectodomain, no linker domain, G cleavage sequence, and tTA-BFP fusion
Depositing lab: Joshua Leonard. Depositing organization: Northwestern University. Publication: Modular Extracellular Sensor Architecture for Engineering Mammalian Cell-based Devices. Daringer NM, Dudek RM, Schwarz KA, Leonard JN. ACS Synth Biol. 2014 Mar 11. 10.1021/sb400128g PubMed 24611683.
Backbone
  Vector backbone: pAAV
  Backbone size w/o insert (bp): 5520
  Total vector size (bp): 8151
  Vector type: Mammalian Expression, AAV
Growth in bacteria
  Bacterial resistance: Ampicillin, 100 μg/mL
  Growth temperature: 37°C
  Growth strain: Top10
  Copy number: Unknown
Gene/Insert
  Gene/Insert name: MESA target chain with dTomato ectodomain, cd28 transmembrane domain, wild type TEV cleavage sequence
  Species: Synthetic
  Insert size (bp): 2631
  Promoter: CMV
  Tag / fusion protein: EBFP (C terminal on insert)
  Cloning method: Restriction Enzyme; 5′ cloning site NheI (not destroyed); 3′ cloning site NotI (not destroyed)
  Sequencing primers: 5′ ATGTGCCGAGCCATCTCTCT; 3′ TTACTTGTACAGCTCGTCCA
Terms and licenses: Academic/Nonprofit Terms; Industry Terms: Not Available to Industry
How to cite: dTomato_LD 0_CS G_tTA-BFP was a gift from Joshua Leonard (Addgene plasmid # 58871 ; http://n2t.net/addgene:58871 ; RRID:Addgene_58871)
