>Addgene plasmid #58871 | dTomato_LD 0_CS G_tTA-BFP | addgene partial sequence | sequence record 97286 | TetR-F1 5'-TTGATCACCAAGGTGCAGAG-3'
CAACTTAAATGTGAAAGTGGGTCCGCGTACAGCCGCGCGCGTACGAAAAACAATTACGGGTCTACCATCG
AGGGCCTGCTCGATCTCCCGGACGACGACGCCCCCGAAGAGGCGGGGCTGGCGGCTCCGCGCCTGTCCTT
TCTCCCCGCGGGACACACGCGCAGACTGTCGACGGCCCCCCCGACCGATGTCAGCCTGGGGGACGAGCTC
CACTTAGACGGCGAGGACGTGGCGATGGCGCATGCCGACGCGCTAGACGATTTCGATCTGGACATGTTGG
GGGACGGGGATTCCCCGGGTCCGGGATTTACCCCCCACGACTCCGCCCCCTACGGCGCTCTGGATATGGC
CGACTTCGAGTTTGAGCAGATGTTTACCGATGCCCTTGGAATTGACGAGTACGGTGGAGGTACCGGCGGA
GGCTCCGGTGGTGGCTCTATGGTGAGCAAGGGCGAGGAGCTGTTCACCGGGGTGGTGCCCATCCTGGTCG
AGCTGGACGGCGACGTAAACGGCCACAAGTTCAGCGTGAGGGGCGAGGGCGAGGGCGATGCCACCAACGG
CAAGCTGACCCTGAAGTTCATCTGCACCACCGGCAAGCTGCCCGTGCCCTGGCCCACCCTCGTGACCACC
CTGAGCCACGGCGTGCAGTGCTTCG
