>Addgene plasmid #58871 | dTomato_LD 0_CS G_tTA-BFP | addgene partial sequence | sequence record 129126 | hbeta-globpA-R2 5'-GATGCTCAAGGCCCTTCATA-3'
GGAACCTTTAATAGAAATTGGACAGCAAGAAAGCGAGCTTAGTGATACTTGTGGGCCAGGGCATTAGCCA
CACCAGCCACCACTTTCTGATAGGCAGCCTGCACTGGTGGGGTGAATTGCTCGAGGTTTAAACAGCTCCA
CCGCGGTGGCGGCCGCTATTACTTGTACAGCTCGTCCATGCCGAGAGTGATCCCGGCGGCGGTGCGGAAC
TCCAGCAGGACCATGTGATCGCGCTTCTCGTTGGGGTCTTTGCTCAGCACGGACTGGGTGCTCAGGTAGT
GGCTGTCGGGCAGCAGCACGGGGCCGTCGCCGATGGGGGTGTTCTGCTGGTAGTGGTCGGCGAGCTGCAC
GCTGCCGTCCTCCACGTTGTGGCGGATCTTGAAGTTCACCTTGATGCCGTTCTTCTGCTTGACGGCCATG
ATATAGATGTTGTGGCTGTTGAAGTTGTACTCCAGCTTGTGCCCCAGGATGTTGCCGTCCTCCTTGAAGT
CGACGCCCTTCAGCTCGATGCGGTTCACTAGGGTGTCGCCCTCGAACTTCACCTCGGCGCGGGTCTTGTA
GGTGCCGTCGTCCTTGAAGAAGATGGTGCGCTCCTGGACGTAGCCTTCGGGCATGGCGGACTTGAAGAAG
TCGTGCTGCTTCATGTGGTCGGGGTAGCGGGCGAAGCACTGCACGCCGTGGCTCAGGGTGGTCACGAGGG
TGGGCCAGGGCACGGGCAGCTTGCCGGTGGTGCAGATGAACTTCAGGGTCAGCTTGCCGTTGGTGGCATC
GCCCTCGCCCTCGCCCCTCACGCTGAACTTGTGGCCGTTTACGTCGCCGTCCAGCTCGACCAGGATGGGC
ACCACCCCGGTGAACAGCTCCTCGCCCTTGCTCACCATAGAGCCACCACCGGAGCCTCCGCCGGTACCTC
CACCGTACTCGTCAATTCCAA
