>Addgene plasmid #58871 | dTomato_LD 0_CS G_tTA-BFP | addgene partial sequence | sequence record 129690 | CMV-F 5'-CGCAAATGGGCGGTAGGCGTG-3'
ACTAGAGAACCCACTGCTTACTGGCTTATCGAAATTAATACGACTCACTATAGGGAGACCCAAGCTGGCT
AGCGCCATCATGTGCCGAGCCATCTCTCTTAGGCGCTTGCTGCTGCTGCTGCTGCAGCTGTCACAACTCC
TAGCTGTCACTCAAGGGGTGAGCAAGGGCGAGGAGGTCATCAAAGAGTTCATGCGCTTCAAGGTGCGCAT
GGAGGGCTCCATGAACGGCCACGAGTTCGAGATCGAGGGCGAGGGCGAGGGCCGCCCCTACGAGGGCACC
CAGACCGCCAAGCTGAAGGTGACCAAGGGCGGCCCCCTGCCCTTCGCCTGGGACATCCTGTCCCCCCAGT
TCATGTACGGCTCCAAGGCGTACGTGAAGCACCCCGCCGACATCCCCGATTACAAGAAGCTGTCCTTCCC
CGAGGGCTTCAAGTGGGAGCGCGTGATGAACTTCGAGGACGGCGGTCTGGTGACCGTGACCCAGGACTCC
TCCCTGCAGGACGGCACGCTGATCTACAAGGTGAAGATGCGCGGCACCAACTTCCCCCCCGACGGCCCCG
TAATGCAGAAGAAGACCATGGGCTGGGAGGCCTCCACCGAGCGCCTGTACCCCCGCGACGGCGTGCTGAA
GGGCGAGATCCACCAGGCCCTGAAGCTGAAGGACGGCGGCCACTACCTGGTGGAGTTCAAGACCATCTAC
ATGGCCAAGAAGCCCGTGCAACTGCCCGGCTACTACTACGTGGACACCAAGCTGGACATCACCTCCCACA
ACGAGGACTACACCATC
